Addgene plasmid #145943: pAc5.1B-lambdaN-HA-DmPasilla_B
Purpose: Insect Expression of DmPasilla
Depositing lab: Elisa Izaurralde. Depositing organization: Max Planck Institute for Developmental Biology.
Backbone
  Vector backbone: Unknown
  Vector type: Insect Expression
Growth in bacteria
  Bacterial resistance: Ampicillin, 100 μg/mL
  Growth temperature: 37°C
  Growth strain: DH5alpha
  Copy number: Low Copy
Gene/Insert
  Gene/Insert name: DmPasilla
  Species: D. melanogaster (fly)
  Entrez Gene: ps (a.k.a. Dmel_CG42670, BcDNA:RE47781, CG16765, CG16776, CG16777, CG18509, CG42670, CG8144, Dmel\CG42670, Dmel_CG16765, Dmel_CG16777, EP(3)3406, NOVA1, PS, cg8144, l(3)10615)
  Cloning method: Unknown
Terms and licenses: Academic/Nonprofit Terms; Industry Terms: Not Available to Industry
Depositor comments: ORF extracted from NCBI: NM_169284.2. Plasmids from this collection were made available to the research community and donated after the lab closed. Please note that the sequence provided by the depositing laboratory may be theoretical/predicted or based on Sanger sequencing results. There may be discrepancies between sequencing results obtained by Addgene and the depositor sequence. If an Addgene verified sequence is not available, please contact before placing your order to request that our lab fully sequence the plasmid.
How to cite: pAc5.1B-lambdaN-HA-DmPasilla_B was a gift from Elisa Izaurralde (Addgene plasmid # 145943 ; http://n2t.net/addgene:145943 ; RRID:Addgene_145943)
