[The description below was written by a language model from this plasmid's Addgene catalogue record and pLannotate feature annotations shown in this document.]
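Description:
pAc5.1B-lambdaN-HA-DmPasilla_B is an insect-cell expression plasmid of about 7.1 kb that produces the Drosophila melanogaster protein Pasilla (gene ps, a NOVA1-related RNA-binding protein) fused at its N-terminus to a lambdaN peptide and an HA epitope. The catalogue lists the backbone as unknown, although the name and the annotated parts point to a pAc5.1-type vector. Transcription is driven by the strong, constitutive Drosophila actin 5C (Ac5) promoter. This is followed by a short fragment of the bacteriophage lambda N protein, an HA tag (annotated as a partial match to 3xHA, consistent with a single HA copy), and then an unannotated stretch that presumably holds the Pasilla ORF, which the depositor states was taken from an NCBI reference transcript. A V5 tag is annotated downstream of the insert, but the record does not say whether it is in frame or separated from the ORF by a stop codon. An SV40 polyadenylation signal is also present, annotated on the opposite strand. Short fragments of SV40 large T antigen and a tetracycline resistance gene appear to be non-functional backbone remnants.

In E. coli the plasmid is maintained through a ColE1/pUC-type origin and selected with ampicillin via the bla gene and its promoter. The catalogue describes it as low copy, whereas the origin annotation is of a high-copy type. No marker for selection in insect cells is annotated, which suggests transient transfection. The lambdaN peptide binds BoxB RNA hairpins, so constructs of this design are generally used in tethering assays, where the fusion protein is recruited to a BoxB-containing reporter mRNA to test its effect on the transcript. The record itself states only insect expression of DmPasilla as the purpose. The HA tag allows detection of the fusion protein.
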