Features (pLannotate 1.2.2; 10 found; start..end, strand, type, name):
      1..2510    +  promoter       Ac5 promoter: Drosophila melanogaster actin 5C promoter
   2530..2595    +  CDS            N (fragment): REGN_LAMBD - Experimental evidence at protein level: Swiss-Prot protein existence level 1. Plays a role as a transcriptional antitermination factor that allows the virus to initiate its lytic phase. Activates expression of the delayed viral early genes by modifying host RNA polymerase (RNAP) into a form that is resistant to termination signals. This antitermination function requires the host NusA protein which serves to stabilize the interaction between antitermination protein N and host RNA polymerase. From Escherichia phage lambda (Bacteriophage lambda).
   2620..2646    +  CDS            3xHA (fragment): three tandem HA epitope tags
   4376..4417    +  CDS            V5 tag: epitope tag from simian virus 5
   4517..4651    -  polyA_signal   SV40 poly(A) signal: SV40 polyadenylation signal
   4674..4758    -  CDS            large T antigen (fragment): large T antigen from SV40 (simian virus 40)
   4759..5206    +  CDS            TcR (fragment): tetracycline efflux protein; tet; confers resistance to tetracycline
   5252..5840    -  rep_origin     ori: high-copy-number ColE1/pMB1/pBR322/pUC origin of replication
   6011..6871    -  CDS            AmpR: β-lactamase; bla; confers resistance to ampicillin, carbenicillin, and related antibiotics
   6872..6976    -  promoter       AmpR promoter: bla
>Addgene plasmid #145943 | pAc5.1B-lambdaN-HA-DmPasilla_B | addgene full sequence | sequence record 368901 | Addgene NGS Result
CATGAATGGCATCAACTCTGAATCAAATCTTTGCAGATGCACCTACTTCTCATTTCCACTGTCACATCAT
TTTTCCAGATCTCGCTGCCTGTTATGTGGCCCACAAACCAAGACACGTTTTATGGCCATTAAAGCTGGCT
GATCGTCGCCAAACACCAAATACATAATGAATATGTACACATTCGAGAAAGAAGCGATCAAAGAAGCGTC
TTCGGGCGGAGTAGGAGAATGCGGAGGAGAAGGAGAACGAGCTGATCTAGTATCTCTCCACAATCCAATG
CCAACTGACCAACTGGCCATATTCGGAGCAATTTGAAGCCAATTTCCATCGCCTGGCGATCGCTCCATTC
TTGGCTATATGTTTTTCACCGTTACCCGGGGCCATTTTCAAAGACTCGTCGGCAAGATAAGATTGTGTCA
CTCGCTGTCTCTCTTCATTTGTCGAAGAATGCTGAGGAATTTCGCGATGACGTCGGCGAGTATTTTGAAG
AATGAGAATAATTTGTATTTATACGAAAATCAGTTAGTGGAATTTTCTACAAAAACATGTTATCTATAGA
TAATTTTGTTGCAAAATATGTTGACTATGACAAAGATTGTATGTATATACCTTTAATGTATTCTCATTTT
CTTATGTATTTATAATGGCAATGATGATACTGATGATATTTTAAGATGATGCCAGACCAAAAGGCTTGAA
TTTCTGCGTCTTTTGCCGAACGCAGTGCATGTGCAATTGTTGTTTTTTGGAATATTCAATTTTCGGACTG
TCCGCTTTGATTTCAGTTTCTTGGCTTATTCAAAAAGCAAAGTAAAGCCAAAAAAGCGAGATGGCAATAC
CAAATGCGGCAAAACGGTAGTGGAAGGAAAGGGGTGCGGGGCAGCGGAAGGAAGGGTGGGGCGGGGCGTG
GCGGGGTCTGTGGCTGGGCGCGACGTCACCGACGTTGGAGCCACTCCTTTGACCATGTGTGCGTGTGTGT
ATTATTCGTGTCTCGCCACTCGCCGGTTGTTTTTTTCTTTTTATGCTGCGCTCTCTCTAGCGCCATCTCG
CTTACGCATGCTCAACGCACCGCATGTTGCCGTTTCCTTTTATGCGTCATTTTGGCTCGAAATAGGCAAT
TATTTAAACAAAGATTAGTCAACGAAAACGCTAAAATAAATAAGTCTACAATATGGTTACTTATTGCCAT
GTGTGTGCAGCCAACGATAGCAACAAAAGCAACAACACAGGTGGCTTTCCCTCTTTCACTTTTTGTTTGC
AAGCCGCGTGCGAGCAAGACGGCACGACCGGCAAACGCAATTACGCTGACAAAGAGCAGACGAAGTTTTG
GCGAAAAACATCAAGGCGCCTGATACGAATGCATTTGCAATAACAATTGCGATATTTAATATTGTTTATG
AAGCTGTTTGACTTCAAAACACACAAAAAAAAAAATAAAACAAATTATTTGAAAGAGAATTAGGAATCGG
ACGCTTATCGTTAGGGTAACAACAAGAAATGCTTACTGAGTCACAGCCTCTGGAAAACTGCCGCAAGCCA
GAGAGAGAGAGAAAAAGAGGGAGAGCAGCTTAGACCGCATGTGCTTGTGTGTGAGGCGTCTCTCTCTTCG
TCTCTGTTGCGCAAACGCATAGACTGCACTGAAAAAATCGATTACCTATTTTTTATGAATGAATATTTGC
ACTATTACTATTCAAAACTATTAAGATAGCAATCACATTCAATAGCCAAATACTATACCACCTGAGCGAT
GCAACGAAATGATCAATTTGAGCAAAAATGCTGCATATTTAGGACGGCATCATTATAGAAATGCTTCTTG
CTGTGTACTTTTCTCTCGTCTGGCAGCTGTTTCGCCGTTATTGTTAAAACCGGCTTAAGTTAGGTGTGTT
TTCTACGACTAGTGAATGCCCTACTAGAAGATGTGTGTTGCACAAAATGTCCCTGGAATAACCAATTTGA
AGTGCAGATAGCAGTAAACGTAAGCTAATATGAATATTATTTAACTGTAATGTTTTAATATCGCTGGACA
TTACTAATAAACCCACTATAAACACATGTACATATGTATGTTTTGGCATACAATGAGTAGTTGGGGAAAA
AATGTGTAAAAGCACCGTGACCATCACAGCATAAAGATAACCAGCTGAAGTATCGAATATGAGTAACCCC
CAAATTGAATCACATGCCGCAACTGATAGGACCCATGGAAGTACACTCTTCATGGCGATATACAAGACAC
ACACAAGCACGAACACCCAGTTGCGGAGGAAATTCTCCGTAAATGAAAACCCAATCGGCGAACAATTCAT
ACCCATATATGGTAAAAGTTTTGAACGCGACTTGAGAGCGGAGAGCATTGCGGCTGATAAGGTTTTAGCG
CTAAGCGGGCTTTATAAAACGGGCTGCGGGACCAGTTTTCATATCACTACCGTTTGAGTTCTTGTGCTGT
GTGGATACTCCTCCCGACACAAAGCCGCTCCATCAGCCAGCAGTCGTCTAATCCAGAGACCCCGGATCGG
GGTACCAACATGGACGCACAAACACGACGACGTGAGCGTCGCGCTGAGAAACAAGCTCAATGGAAAGCTG
CAAACGGTGGATCTCCTCCACATATGGCTTACCCATACGATGTTCCAGATTACGCTCCTCCAAGCTTGAA
TTCAATGTTGTTCGCCAGAACCACCTCGTCCGCGTCGATCAGTCCGCCCGCGATGATGATGCAGCAGCAC
CAGCAGCAGCAGCAGCAGCAGCAGGATCCTCAGCAGCTGGGACAGCAATTCCATCAGCAGCCAGCATTTC
AGCTACAGCAAAGCTTCTGCGAGACAACGTATCACATGAAAATACTGGTGCCCGCGGTGGCCTCCGGGGC
CATCATTGGCAAAGGTGGCGAGACGATCGCCTCCCTGCAGAAGGACACGGGTGCTAGGGTCAAGATGTCC
AAGTCGCACGACTTCTACCCAGGCACCACCGAACGCGTGTGCCTGATCACCGGCTCCACGGAGGCTATCA
TGGTCGTGATGGAGTTCATCATGGACAAGATCCGCGAGAAGCCCGACCTGACCAACAAGATCGTCGATAC
CGACTCAAAACAGACACAGGAGCGCGACAAGCAGGTCAAGATCCTGGTGCCCAACTCGACCGCCGGCATG
ATCATTGGCAAGGGCGGTGCCTTCATTAAACAGATCAAGGAGGAGAGCGGCTCCTATGTCCAGATCTCGC
AGAAGCCCACGGATGTGTCGTTGCAGGAGCGCTGCATCACCATCATAGGCGACAAGGAGAACAATAAGAA
CGCCTGCAAGATGATCCTCTCGAAGATCGTCGAAGATCCCCAGTCGGGCACCTGCCTGAACGTATCCTAC
GCGGACGTCAGCGGCCCGGTGGCCAACTTTAATCCGACCGGCTCCCCGTACGCCACCAATCAGAATGCCA
TCAACTCGAGCACCGCTTCGTTGAACTCCACGTTGGGCACCACGATCGGCGGTGCAAACTCGGCGGCCAG
CCTGCTAGTCAACGGCACCGGCATCAATCTGTCCATCAATCTAGGCTCACCCAATCCGGCGCCCAATCTA
GCGGTTGCCACACAGCTGCTCGAGCATATTAAGGTTGCCATGCGCGGCTCTGGCTATTCGGAGACCGTAA
CGAACGAAGTTGTCGCCGCTCTGAGCGTGCTGGCCAAGTACGGCGTCCTTGGAATGGGCGTGGGTGTGTC
GCACACCAACGGCGCCCACTCAACGCTGGGCAACTTCCTGGGCGTAACGACGCTGGACCAGCAGACAGCC
GCTGCCGCATCTGCGGCCACCGCCAGCAATGTGTTCGGTGCCGTTGGCCAGGTAAATCTGGAGCAATATG
CCGCAGCGGTGGCCTCTGCAGCTGCCGCCAGCCGGCCGACGCAGTCGCAACTGGACGCTGCCGCAGTGCA
ATTCGATCCATTCCGCCATTTGGGCTCGGCAACAGCGCCGGCCGCCACGCCCGTCTCACTGAACAACAAT
AGCTTTGGATTGACGGCGACCACGGGAACGGCGACCACGGCGCAGCTGGGCGGTCTAAGCAAGAGTCCCA
CTCCCGGTGACCTTAGCTCCAAGGACTCGAAAAACGTCGAGGTGCCGGAAGTGATTATCGGCGCTATCCT
AGGTCCGAGCGGTCGTAGTTTAGTTGAAATTCAACATGTTTCTGGCGCAAATGTGCAAATTTCCAAAAAG
GGCATATTCGCACCTGGCACTAGAAATCGCATTGTAACCATAACTGGTCAGCCGAGTGCCATTGCCAAAG
CGCAATATCTAATTGAACAGAAAATCAACGAGGAGGAGACAAAGAGGGCGCGACAAATTCCATTAACCAC
TGTTGTGAATTAATCTAGAGGGCCCGCGGTTCGAAGGTAAGCCTATCCCTAACCCTCTCCTCGGTCTCGA
TTCTACGCGTACCGGTCATCATCACCATCACCATTGAGTTTAAACCCGCTGATCAGCCTCGACTGTGCCT
TCTAAGGCCTGAGCTCGCTGATCAGCCTCGATCGAGGATCCAGACATGATAAGATACATTGATGAGTTTG
GACAAACCACAACTAGAATGCAGTGAAAAAAATGCTTTATTTGTGAAATTTGTGATGCTATTGCTTTATT
TGTAACCATTATAAGCTGCAATAAACAAGTTAACAACAACAATTGCATTCATTTTATGTTTCAGGTTCAG
GGGGAGGTGTGGGAGGTTTTTTAAAGCAAGTAAAACCTCTACAAATGTGGTATGGCTGATTATGATCAGT
CGACCGATGCCCTTGAGAGCCTTCAACCCAGTCAGCTCCTTCCGGTGGGCGCGGGGCATGACTATCGTCG
CCGCACTTATGACTGTCTTCTTTATCATGCAACTCGTAGGACAGGTGCCGGCAGCGCTCTGGGTCATTTT
CGGCGAGGACCGCTTTCGCTGGAGCGCGACGATGATCGGCCTGTCGCTTGCGGTATTCGGAATCTTGCAC
GCCCTCGCTCAAGCCTTCGTCACTGGTCCCGCCACCAAACGTTTCGGCGAGAAGCAGGCCATTATCGCCG
GCATGGCGGCCGACGCGCTGGGCTACGTCTTGCTGGCGTTCGCGACGCGAGGCTGGATGGCCTTCCCCAT
TATGATTCTTCTCGCTTCCGGCGGCATCGGGATGCCCGCGTTGCAGGCCATGCTGTCCAGGCAGGTAGAT
GACGACCATCAGGGACAGCTTCAAGGCCAGCAAAAGGCCAGGAACCGTAAAAAGGCCGCGTTGCTGGCGT
TTTTCCATAGGCTCCGCCCCCCTGACGAGCATCACAAAAATCGACGCTCAAGTCAGAGGTGGCGAAACCC
GACAGGACTATAAAGATACCAGGCGTTTCCCCCTGGAAGCTCCCTCGTGCGCTCTCCTGTTCCGACCCTG
CCGCTTACCGGATACCTGTCCGCCTTTCTCCCTTCGGGAAGCGTGGCGCTTTCTCATAGCTCACGCTGTA
GGTATCTCAGTTCGGTGTAGGTCGTTCGCTCCAAGCTGGGCTGTGTGCACGAACCCCCCGTTCAGCCCGA
CCGCTGCGCCTTATCCGGTAACTATCGTCTTGAGTCCAACCCGGTAAGACACGACTTATCGCCACTGGCA
GCAGCCACTGGTAACAGGATTAGCAGAGCGAGGTATGTAGGCGGTGCTACAGAGTTCTTGAAGTGGTGGC
CTAACTACGGCTACACTAGAAGGACAGTATTTGGTATCTGCGCTCTGCTGAAGCCAGTTACCTTCGGAAA
AAGAGTTGGTAGCTCTTGATCCGGCAAACAAACCACCGCTGGTAGCGGTGGTTTTTTTGTTTGCAAGCAG
CAGATTACGCGCAGAAAAAAAGGATCTCAAGAAGATCCTTTGATCTTTTCTACGGGGTCTGACGCTCAGT
GGAACGAAAACTCACGTTAAGGGATTTTGGTCATGAGATTATCAAAAAGGATCTTCACCTAGATCCTTTT
AAATTAAAAATGAAGTTTTAAATCAATCTAAAGTATATATGAGTAAACTTGGTCTGACAGTTACCAATGC
TTAATCAGTGAGGCACCTATCTCAGCGATCTGTCTATTTCGTTCATCCATAGTTGCCTGACTCCCCGTCG
TGTAGATAACTACGATACGGGAGGGCTTACCATCTGGCCCCAGTGCTGCAATGATACCGCGAGACCCACG
CTCACCGGCTCCAGATTTATCAGCAATAAACCAGCCAGCCGGAAGGGCCGAGCGCAGAAGTGGTCCTGCA
ACTTTATCCGCCTCCATCCAGTCTATTAATTGTTGCCGGGAAGCTAGAGTAAGTAGTTCGCCAGTTAATA
GTTTGCGCAACGTTGTTGCCATTGCTGCAGGCATCGTGGTGTCACGCTCGTCGTTTGGTATGGCTTCATT
CAGCTCCGGTTCCCAACGATCAAGGCGAGTTACATGATCCCCCATGTTGTGCAAAAAAGCGGTTAGCTCC
TTCGGTCCTCCGATCGTTGTCAGAAGTAAGTTGGCCGCAGTGTTATCACTCATGGTTATGGCAGCACTGC
ATAATTCTCTTACTGTCATGCCATCCGTAAGATGCTTTTCTGTGACTGGTGAGTACTCAACCAAGTCATT
CTGAGAATAGTGTATGCGGCGACCGAGTTGCTCTTGCCCGGCGTCAACACGGGATAATACCGCGCCACAT
AGCAGAACTTTAAAAGTGCTCATCATTGGAAAACGTTCTTCGGGGCGAAAACTCTCAAGGATCTTACCGC
TGTTGAGATCCAGTTCGATGTAACCCACTCGTGCACCCAACTGATCTTCAGCATCTTTTACTTTCACCAG
CGTTTCTGGGTGAGCAAAAACAGGAAGGCAAAATGCCGCAAAAAAGGGAATAAGGGCGACACGGAAATGT
TGAATACTCATACTCTTCCTTTTTCAATATTATTGAAGCATTTATCAGGGTTATTGTCTCATGAGCGGAT
ACATATTTGAATGTATTTAGAAAAATAAACAAATAGGGGTTCCGCGCACATTTCCCCGAAAAGTGCCACC
TGACGTCTAAGAAACCATTATTATCATGACATTAACCTATAAAAATAGGCGTATCACGAGGCCCTTTCGT
CTTCAAGAATTAATTCTATATTCTAAAAACACAAATGATACTTCTAAAAAAAAAT
